>Addgene plasmid #16012 | pGL2-Full | addgene partial sequence | sequence record 22378 | LucNRev 5'-CCTTATGCAGTTGCTCTCC-3'
CGCCGGGCCTTTCTTTATGTTTTTGGCGTCTTCCATTTTACCAACAGTACCGGAATGCCAAGCTTTTTGC
AAAAGCCTAGGCCTCCAAAAAAGCCTCCTCACTACTTCTGGAATAGCTCAGAGGCCGAGGCGGCCTCGGC
CTCTGCATAAATAAAAAAAATTAGTCAGCCATGGGGCGGAGAATGGGCGGAACTGGGCGGAGTTAGGGGC
GGGATGGGCGGAGTTAGGGGCGGGACTATGGTTGCTGACTAATTGAGATGCAGATCTCGAGGTCGACGGT
ATCGATAAGCTTGATATCGAATTCCTGCAGAAGCAGATCAATGAACTTGAAGAGCCCTCACAGGGAAATG
TCCAAAGTGAAACATAGAAAATGATGGGGGAAAAAAAAGAACAGATACTAAGTTAGCTCTGACACAAAAT
CTAACATTCTAACGTAAATATAATAAGATCTCAGTCACCAGAAGAGACAGAGTATTTGAAGAAATAATGG
CTGAAAATCTTCCAAGTAGAACATAAACTCGGCTGGGCGTGGTGGCTCACCCCT
