[The description below was written by a language model from this plasmid's Addgene catalogue record.]
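Description:
pGL2-Full is a firefly luciferase reporter plasmid built on the promoterless pGL2-basic backbone (about 5.6 kb), intended for transient transfection of mammalian cells. It is propagated in E. coli as a high-copy plasmid under ampicillin selection. Because pGL2-basic carries no eukaryotic promoter or enhancer of its own, luciferase output depends on regulatory activity supplied by whatever genomic DNA is cloned upstream of the reporter gene.

The insert is a roughly 3.6 kb fragment of human KILLER/DR5 (TNFRSF10B, the TRAIL death receptor also called TRAIL-R2) genomic DNA, placed between the SacI and XhoI sites of the polylinker. According to the depositor, it originated as a PstI fragment from a P1 genomic clone and spans about 1.6 kb upstream of the translation start codon through intron 2, so it includes the 5′ flanking/promoter region together with the first exons and introns of the gene. The "Full" designation presumably marks it as the full-length regulatory fragment among related reporters, though the record does not state this explicitly.

The associated publication concerns transactivation of KILLER/DR5 by wild-type p53 through a sequence-specific DNA-binding site located in an intron, and this construct is suited to that kind of analysis: measuring how the DR5 genomic regulatory region responds to p53 or other stimuli in luciferase assays. No feature table was provided, so the exact position of the p53-responsive element and other annotated elements within the plasmid cannot be described here.
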