Addgene plasmid #16012: pGL2-Full
Depositing lab: Wafik El-Deiry. Depositing organization: University of Pennsylvania. Publication: Wild-type p53 transactivates the KILLER/DR5 gene through an intronic sequence-specific DNA-binding site. Takimoto R, El-Deiry WS. Oncogene. 2000 Mar 30. 19(14):1735-43. 10.1038/sj.onc.1203489 PubMed 10777207.
Backbone
  Vector backbone: pGL2-basic
  Backbone manufacturer: Promega
  Backbone size w/o insert (bp): 5600
  Vector type: Mammalian Expression, Luciferase
Growth in bacteria
  Bacterial resistance: Ampicillin, 100 μg/mL
  Growth temperature: 37°C
  Growth strain: DH5alpha
  Copy number: High Copy
Gene/Insert
  Gene/Insert name: KILLER/DR5
  Species: H. sapiens (human)
  Insert size (bp): 3600
  Entrez Gene: TNFRSF10B (a.k.a. CD262, DR5, KILLER, KILLER/DR5, TRAIL-R2, TRAILR2, TRICK2, TRICK2A, TRICK2B, TRICKB, ZTNFR9)
  Cloning method: Restriction Enzyme; 5′ cloning site SacI (unknown if destroyed); 3′ cloning site XhoI (unknown if destroyed)
  Sequencing primers: 5′ EBVrev; 3′ LucNrev
Terms and licenses: Academic/Nonprofit Terms; Industry Terms: Not Available to Industry
Depositor comments: A 3.6 Kb Pst1 fragment from the KILLER/DR5 P1 clone which includes 1.6 Kb upstream of the ATG through Intron 2 in KILLER/DR5 genomic DNA.
How to cite: pGL2-Full was a gift from Wafik El-Deiry (Addgene plasmid # 16012 ; http://n2t.net/addgene:16012 ; RRID:Addgene_16012)
